>Addgene plasmid #147900 | pT7-EGFP-C1-HsNot1iso1-IKGRQtoDSYAA-shRNAres_W | addgene full sequence | sequence record 356782 | Addgene NGS Result
CGTTACATAACTTACGGTAAATGGCCCGCCTGGCTGACCGCCCAACGACCCCCGCCCATTGACGTCAATA
ATGACGTATGTTCCCATAGTAACGCCAATAGGGACTTTCCATTGACGTCAATGGGTGGAGTATTTACGGT
AAACTGCCCACTTGGCAGTACATCAAGTGTATCATATGCCAAGTACGCCCCCTATTGACGTCAATGACGG
TAAATGGCCCGCCTGGCATTATGCCCAGTACATGACCTTATGGGACTTTCCTACTTGGCAGTACATCTAC
GTATTAGTCATCGCTATTACCATGGTGATGCGGTTTTGGCAGTACATCAATGGGCGTGGATAGCGGTTTG
ACTCACGGGGATTTCCAAGTCTCCACCCCATTGACGTCAATGGGAGTTTGTTTTGGCACCAAAATCAACG
GGACTTTCCAAAATGTCGTAACAACTCCGCCCCATTGACGCAAATGGGCGGTAGGCGTGTACGGTGGGAG
GTCTATATAAGCAGAGCTCTCTGGCTAACTAGAGAACCCACTGCTTACTGGCTTATCGAAATTAATACGA
CTCACTATAGGGAGACCCAAGCTCTAGCGCTACCGGTCGCCACCATGGTGAGCAAGTGCGAGGAGCTGTT
CACCGGGGTGGTGCCCATCCTGGTCGAGCTGGACGGCGACGTAAACGGCCACAAGTTCAGCGTGTCCGGC
GAGGGCGAGGGCGATGCCACCTACGGCAAGCTGACCCTGAAGTTCATCTGCACCACCGGCAAGCTGCCCG
TGCCCTGGCCCACCCTCGTGACCACCCTGACCTACGGCGTGCAGTGCTTCAGCCGCTACCCCGACCACAT
GAAGCAGCACGACTTCTTCAAGTCCGCCATGCCCGAAGGCTACGTCCAGGAGCGCACCATCTTCTTCAAG
GACGACGGCAACTACAAGACCCGCGCCGAGGTGAAGTTCGAGGGCGACACCCTGGTGAACCGCATCGAGC
TGAAGGGCATCGACTTCAAGGAGGACGGCAACATCCTGGGGCACAAGCTGGAGTACAACTACAACAGCCA
CAACGTCTATATCATGGCCGACAAGCAGAAGAACGGCATCAAGGTGAACTTCAAGATCCGCCACAACATC
GAGGACGGCAGCGTGCAGCTCGCCGACCACTACCAGCAGAACACCCCCATCGGCGACGGCCCCGTGCTGC
TGCCCGACAACCACTACCTGAGCACCCAGTCCGCCCTGAGCAAAGACCCCAACGAGAAGCGCGATCACAT
GGTCCTGCTGGAGTTCGTGACCGCCGCCGGGATCACTCTCGGCATGGACGAGCTGTACAAGTCCGGACTC
AGATCTCGAGCTATGAATCTTGACTCGCTCTCGCTGGCCTTGTCTCAAATCAGCTACCTGGTGGACAATT
TAACCAAGAAAAATTACCGAGCCAGCCAGCAGGAAATACAGCATATTGTGAATCGGCACGGTCCTGAGGC
AGACAGGCATTTATTACGCTGCCTATTTTCGCATGTGGATTTCAGTGGCGATGGTAAAAGCAGTGGCAAA
GATTTCCATCAGACTCAGTTTCTGATTCAGGAGTGTGCGTTGCTGATTACAAAGCCAAATTTTATCTCGA
CGCTGTCCTATGCCATTGATAATCCATTGCACTATCAGAAGAGTTTAAAGCCTGCACCCCACTTATTTGC
CCAGCTGAGTAAAGTGCTCAAATTAAGCAAAGTACAAGAGGTAATTTTTGGCCTTGCCCTGTTGAATTCT
TCCAGCTCAGATCTTAGAGGTTTCGCTGCCCAGTTTATCAAACAGAAGCTTCCAGATCTTCTGCGTTCTT
ACATTGACGCAGACGTCAGTGGAAATCAAGAAGGTGGCTTCCAAGATATAGCAATAGAGGTCCTACACCT
CCTCCTCTCCCATCTCCTCTTTGGGCAGAAGGGAGCCTTTGGAGTTGGACAAGAACAGATAGACGCTTTT
CTTAAGACGCTGCGCAGAGATTTTCCCCAAGAACGCTGTCCCGTGGTGCTCGCACCACTTTTATACCCTG
AAAAACGGGACATTCTAATGGACAGGATCCTGCCTGATTCCGGAGGGGTAGCTAAAACCATGATGGAGAG
CTCTTTGGCTGATTTCATGCAAGAAGTAGGCTATGGCTTTTGTGCAAGTATTGAAGAATGTCGCAATATA
ATCGTGCAGTTTGGTGTTCGGGAGGTCACAGCTGCCCAGGTTGCAAGGGTTTTGGGAATGATGGCTCGAA
CTCATTCAGGATTAACAGATGGCATTCCATTACAGAGTATTTCTGCTCCGGGCAGTGGGATCTGGAGTGA
TGGGAAAGATAAAAGTGATGGAGCACAGGCACACACATGGAATGTAGAAGTCTTGATTGACGTTCTTAAA
GAACTGAATCCAAGTTTGAATTTCAAGGAAGTAACTTATGAACTGGACCATCCTGGATTTCAAATTCGTG
ACAGTAAAGGACTTCATAATGTGGTTTATGGCATTCAGAGGGGTTTGGGTATGGAAGTGTTCCCAGTAGA
CCTCATATATAGACCTTGGAAACATGCTGAAGGCCAGCTCTCCTTCATCCAGCACTCACTAATCAATCCA
GAGATCTTCTGTTTTGCTGACTATCCCTGTCATACTGTTGCCACTGATATTCTGAAAGCACCACCAGAGG
ATGACAATCGAGAAATTGCCACATGGAAGAGCTTGGATTTGATTGAATCTCTGCTGAGGCTTGCAGAGGT
TGGGCAGTATGAGCAAGTCAAACAGCTCTTCAGCTTCCCTATCAAACACTGTCCAGACATGCTGGTATTG
GCCTTACTACAAATTAACACCTCTTGGCATACCTTGCGCCATGAACTTATCTCCACTCTGATGCCAATTT
TCCTTGGAAACCATCCTAACTCAGCTATTATTTTGCACTATGCATGGCATGGGCAGGGACAGTCTCCCTC
AATTCGCCAACTTATCATGCATGCAATGGCAGAATGGTACATGAGAGGGGAGCAGTATGATCAGGCCAAA
TTGTCTCGAATACTTGATGTGGCCCAGGACTTGAAGGCCTTGTCAATGCTGCTAAATGGTACTCCATTTG
CCTTTGTTATTGACCTTGCTGCACTTGCTTCACGTCGTGAATACCTCAAACTTGATAAGTGGCTCACAGA
TAAAATTCGAGAGCATGGGGAGCCTTTTATCCAGGCGTGTATGACTTTTTTAAAGAGACGGTGTCCTTCT
ATTTTGGGCGGACTTGCCCCAGAAAAAGACCAGCCCAAAAGTGCTCAACTTCCTCCAGAAACTTTGGCGA
CAATGTTGGCCTGTCTGCAAGCTTGTGCAGGGAGTGTTTCTCAGGAGCTATCAGAAACTATCCTCACCAT
GGTAGCCAATTGCAGTAATGTTATGAATAAGGCCAGACAACCACCACCTGGAGTTATGCCAAAAGGACGT
CCTCCTAGTGCTAGCAGCTTAGATGCCATTTCTCCTGTTCAGATTGACCCTCTTGCTGGAATGACATCTC
TTAGTATAGGTGGTTCAGCTGCCCCTCACACCCAGAGTATGCAGGGTTTTCCTCCAAATTTGGGTTCTGC
ATTCAGTACCCCTCAGTCACCAGCAAAAGCATTTCCACCCCTTTCAACCCCCAATCAGACCACTGCATTC
AGTGGTATTGGAGGACTTTCATCACAGCTTCCAGTAGGTGGTCTTGGCACAGGCAGCCTGACTGGTATAG
GAACTGGTGCTCTTGGACTCCCTGCAGTGAATAACGACCCTTTTGTACAGAGGAAACTGGGCACCTCTGG
ACTGAATCAGCCTACATTCCAGCAGAGTAAGATGAAACCTTCGGACTTGTCTCAGGTGTGGCCAGAGGCA
AACCAGCACTTTAGTAAAGAGATAGATGATGAAGCAAACAGCTATTTCCAGCGAATATATAATCATCCAC
CACATCCAACCATGTCTGTTGATGAGGTATTAGAAATGCTGCAGAGATTTAAAGACTCTACTATAAAGAG
GGAACGAGAAGTATTTAACTGTATGCTAAGGAACTTGTTTGAAGAATATCGTTTTTTTCCCCAGTATCCT
GATAAAGAGTTACATATAACAGCCTGCCTATTTGGTGGTATAATTGAGAAAGGACTGGTCACTTACATGG
CACTAGGTCTGGCTCTACGATATGTTCTTGAAGCCTTACGCAAGCCTTTTGGATCCAAAATGTATTATTT
CGGGATTGCTGCACTAGATAGATTTAAAAACAGATTGAAGGACTATCCCCAGTATTGTCAGCATTTGGCT
TCTATCAGTCACTTTATGCAATTTCCACATCATTTACAGGAGTATATTGAGTATGGACAGCAGTCTAGAG
ATCCTCCTGTGAAAATGCAAGGCTCTATCACAACCCCTGGAAGTATTGCACTGGCTCAGGCCCAGGCTCA
GGCCCAGGTTCCAGCAAAAGCTCCTCTTGCTGGTCAAGTTAGCACTATGGTAACCACCTCAACAACTACC
ACTGTTGCTAAAACGGTTACGGTCACCAGGCCAACTGGAGTCAGCTTTAAGAAAGATGTGCCACCTTCTA
TTAATACTACAAATATAGATACGTTGCTTGTGGCCACAGATCAAACTGAGAGAATTGTGGAGCCCCCAGA
AAATATCCAGGAGAAAATTGCTTTTATTTTCAATAATCTCTCACAGTCAAATATGACACAAAAGGTTGAA
GAGCTAAAGGAAACGGTGAAAGAAGAATTTATGCCTTGGGTTTCACAGTATCTGGTTATGAAGAGAGTCA
GTATTGAGCCAAACTTTCATAGCCTGTATTCAAACTTCCTTGACACGCTGAAGAATCCTGAATTTAACAA
GATGGTTCTGAATGAGACCTACAGAAACATTAAAGTGCTCCTGACCTCTGATAAAGCTGCAGCCAATTTC
TCAGATCGTTCTTTGCTGAAGAACTTGGGACATTGGCTAGGAATGATCACATTAGCTAAAAACAAACCCA
TCTTACACACTGACTTGGATGTGAAATCATTGCTGCTAGAGGCTTATGTTAAAGGACAACAAGAATTGCT
CTATGTAGTGCCCTTTGTTGCCAAAGTCTTAGAATCTAGCATTCGTAGTGTGGTTTTTAGGCCACCAAAC
CCTTGGACAATGGCAATTATGAATGTATTAGCTGAGCTACATCAGGAGCATGACTTAAAGTTAAACTTGA
AGTTTGAAATCGAGGTTCTCTGCAAGAACCTTGCATTAGACATCAATGAGCTAAAACCTGGAAACCTCCT
AAAGGATAAAGATCGCCTGAAGAATTTAGATGAGCAACTCTCTGCTCCAAAGAAAGATGTCAAGCAGCCA
GAAGAACTCCCTCCCATCACAACCACAACAACTTCTACTACACCAGCTACCAACACCACTTGTACAGCCA
CGGTTCCACCACAGCCACAGTACAGCTACCACGACATCAATGTCTATTCCCTTGCGGGCTTGGCACCACA
CATTACTCTAAATCCAACAATTCCCTTGTTTCAGGCCCATCCACAGTTGAAGCAGTGTGTGCGTCAGGCA
ATTGAACGGGCTGTCCAGGAGCTGGTCCATCCTGTGGTGGATCGATCAATTAAGATTGCCATGACTACTT
GTGAGCAAGATGTCAGGTCGGATTTTGCCCTGGATTCGGAGGAATCTCGAATGCGAATAGCAGCTCATCA
CATGATGCGTAACTTGACAGCTTACATGGCTATGATTACATGCGCTGAACCTTTGCTCATGAGCATATCT
ACCAACTTAAAAAACAGTTTTGCCTCAGCCCTTCGTACTGCTTCCCCACAACAAAGAGAAATGATGGATC
AGGCAGCTGCTCAATTAGCTCAGGACAATTGTGAGTTGGCTTGCTGTTTTATTCAGAAGACTGCAGTAGA
AAAAGCAGGCCCTGAGATGGACAAGAGATTAGCAACTGAATTTGAGCTGAGAAAACATGCTAGGCAAGAA
GGACGCAGATACTGTGATCCTGTTGTTTTAACATATGCTGCTGAACGGATGCCAGAGCAAATCAGGCTGA
AAGTTGGTGGTGTGGACCCAAAGCAGTTGGCTGTTTACGAAGAGTTTGCACGCAATGTTCCTGGCTTCTT
ACCTACAAATGACTTAAGTCAGCCCACGGGATTTTTAGCCCAGCCCATGAAGCAAGCTTGGGCAACAGAT
GATGTAGCTCAGATTTATGATAAGTGTATTACAGAACTGGAGCAACATCTACATGCCATCCCACCAACTT
TGGCCATGAACCCTCAAGCTCAGGCTCTTCGAAGTCTCTTGGAGGTTGTAGTTTTATCTCGAAACTCTCG
GGATGCCATAGCTGCTCTTGGATTGCTCCAAAAGGCTGTAGAGGGCTTACTAGATGCCACAAGTGGTGCT
GATGCTGACCTTCTGCTGCGCTACAGGGAATGCCACCTCTTGGTCCTAAAAGCTCTGCAGGATGGCCGGG
CATATGGGTCTCCATGGTGCAACAAACAGATCACAAGGTGCCTAATTGAATGTCGAGATGAATATAAATA
TAATGTGGAGGCTGTGGAGCTGCTAATTCGCAATCATTTGGTTAATATGCAGCAGTATGATCTTCACCTA
GCGCAGTCAATGGAGAATGGCTTAAACTACATGGCTGTGGCATTTGCTATGCAGTTAGTAAAAATCCTGC
TGGTGGATGAAAGGAGTGTTGCTCATGTTACTGAGGCAGATCTGTTCCACACCATTGAAACCCTCATGAG
GATTAATGCTCATTCCAGAGGCAATGCTCCAGAAGGATTGCCCCAGCTGATGGAAGTAGTGCGATCCAAC
TATGAAGCAATGATTGATCGTGCTCATGGAGGCCCAAACTTTATGATGCATTCTGGGATCTCTCAAGCCT
CAGAGTATGATGACCCTCCAGGCCTGAGGGAGAAGGCAGAGTATCTTCTGAGGGAATGGGTGAATCTCTA
CCATTCAGCAGCAGCTGGCCGCGACAGTACCAAAGCTTTCTCTGCATTTGTTGGACAGATGCACCAGCAA
GGAATACTGAAGACCGATGATCTCATAACAAGGTTCTTTCGTCTGTGTACTGAAATGTGTGTTGAAATCA
GTTACCGTGCTCAGGCTGAGCAGCAGCACAATCCTGCTGCCAATCCCACCATGATCCGAGCCAAGTGCTA
TCACAACCTGGATGCCTTTGTTCGACTCATTGCACTGCTCGTGAAACACTCAGGGGAGGCCACCAACACT
GTCACAAAGATTAATCTGCTGAACAAGGTCCTTGGTATAGTAGTGGGAGTTCTCCTTCAGGATCATGATG
TTCGTCAGAGTGAATTTCAGCAACTTCCCTACCATCGAATTTTTATCATGCTTCTCTTGGAACTCAATGC
ACCTGAGCATGTGTTGGAAACCATTAATTTCCAGACACTTACAGCTTTCTGCAATACATTCCACATCTTG
AGGCCTACCAAAGCTCCTGGCTTTGTATATGCCTGGCTTGAACTGATTTCCCATCGGATATTTATTGCAA
GAATGCTGGCACATACGCCACAGCAGAAGGGGTGGCCTATGTATGCACAGCTACTGATTGATTTATTCAA
ATATTTAGCGCCTTTCCTTAGAAATGTGGAACTCACCAAACCTATGCAAATCCTCTACAAGGGCACTTTA
AGAGTGCTGCTGGTTCTTTTGCATGATTTCCCAGAGTTCCTTTGTGATTACCATTATGGGTTCTGTGATG
TGATCCCACCTAATTGTATCCAGTTAAGAAATTTGATCCTGAGTGCCTTTCCAAGAAACATGAGGCTCCC
CGACCCATTCACTCCTAATCTAAAGGTGGACATGTTGAGTGAAATTAACATTGCTCCCCGGATTCTCACC
AATTTCACTGGAGTAATGCCACCTCAGTTCAAAAAGGATTTGGATTCCTATCTTAAAACTCGATCACCAG
TCACTTTCCTGTCTGATCTGCGCAGCAACCTACAGGTATCCAATGAACCTGGGAATCGCTACAACCTCCA
GCTCATCAATGCACTGGTGCTCTATGTCGGGACTCAGGCCATTGCGCACATCCACAACAAGGGCAGCACA
CCTTCAATGAGCACCATCACTCACTCAGCACACATGGATATCTTCCAGAATTTGGCTGTGGACTTGGACA
CTGAGGGTCGCTATCTCTTTTTGAATGCAATTGCAAATCAGCTCCGGTACCCAAATAGCCACACTCACTA
CTTCAGTTGCACCATGCTGTACCTTTTTGCAGAGGCCAATACGGAAGCCATCCAAGAACAGATCACAAGA
GTTCTCTTGGAACGGTTGATTGTAAATAGGCCACATCCTTGGGGTCTTCTTATTACCTTCATTGAGCTGA
TTAAAAACCCAGCGTTTAAGTTCTGGAACCATGAATTTGTACACTGTGCCCCAGAAATCGAAAAGTTATT
CCAGTCGGTCGCACAGTGCTGCATGGGACAGAAGCAGGCCCAGCAAGTAATGGAAGGGACAGGTGCCAGT
TAGCCGCGGGCCCGGGATCCACCGGATCTAGATAACTGATCATAATCAGCCATACCACATTTGTAGAGGT
TTTACTTGCTTTAAAAAACCTCCCACACCTCCCCCTGAACCTGAAACATAAAATGAATGCAATTGTTGTT
GTTAACTTGTTTATTGCAGCTTATAATGGTTACAAATAAAGCAATAGCATCACAAATTTCACAAATAAAG
CATTTTTTTCACTGCATTCTAGTTGTGGTTTGTCCAAACTCATCAATGTATCTTAACGCGTAAATTGTAA
GCGTTAATATTTTGTTAAAATTCGCGTTAAATTTTTGTTAAATCAGCTCATTTTTTAACCAATAGGCCGA
AATCGGCAAAATCCCTTATAAATCAAAAGAATAGACCGAGATAGGGT
[37 nt withheld, positions 8868-8904]
AAAGAACGTGGACTCCAACGTCAAAGG
[49 nt withheld, positions 8932-8980]
T
[91 nt withheld, positions 8982-9072]
G
[124 nt withheld, positions 9074-9197]
CAGGTGGCACTTTTCGGGGAAATGTGCGCGGAACCCCTATTTGTTTATTTTTCTAAATACATTCAAATAT
GTATCCGCTCATGAGACAATAACCCTGATAAATGCTTCAATAATATTGAAAAAGGAAGAGTCCTGAGGCG
GAAAGAACCAGCTGTGGAATGTGTGTCAGTTAGGGTGTGGAAAGTCCCCAGGCTCCCCAGCAGGCAGAAG
TATGCAAAGCATGCATCTCAATTAGTCAGCAACCAGGTGTGGAAAGTCCCCAGGCTCCCCAGCAGGCAGA
AGTATGCAAAGCATGCATCTCAATTAGTCAGCAACCATAGTCCCGCCCCTAACTCCGCCCATCCCGCCCC
TAACTCCGCCCAGTTCCGCCCATTCTCCGCCCCATGGCTGACTAATTTTTTTTATTTATGCAGAGGCCGA
GGCCGCCTCGGCCTCTGAGCTATTCCAGAAGTAGTGAGGAGGCTTTTTTGGAGGCCTAGGCTTTTGCAAA
GATCGATCAAGAGACAGGATGAGGATCGTTTCGCATGATTGAACAAGATGGATTGCACGCAGGTTCTCCG
GCCGCTTGGGTGGAGAGGCTATTCGGCTATGACTGGGCACAACAGACAATCGGCTGCTCTGATGCCGCCG
TGTTCCGGCTGTCAGCGCAGGGGCGCCCGGTTCTTTTTGTCAAGACCGACCTGTCCGGTGCCCTGAATGA
ACTGCAAGACGAGGCAGCGCGGCTATCGTGGCTGGCCACGACGGGCGTTCCTTGCGCAGCTGTGCTCGAC
GTTGTCACTGAAGCGGGAAGGGACTGGCTGCTATTGGGCGAAGTGCCGGGGCAGGATCTCCTGTCATCTC
ACCTTGCTCCTGCCGAGAAAGTATCCATCATGGCTGATGCAATGCGGCGGCTGCATACGCTTGATCCGGC
TACCTGCCCATTCGACCACCAAGCGAAACATCGCATCGAGCGAGCACGTACTCGGATGGAAGCCGGTCTT
GTCGATCAGGATGATCTGGACGAAGAGCATCAGGGGCTCGCGCCAGCCGAACTGTTCGCCAGGCTCAAGG
CGAGCATGCCCGACGGCGAGGATCTCGTCGTGACCCATGGCGATGCCTGCTTGCCGAATATCATGGTGGA
AAATGGCCGCTTTTCTGGATTCATCGACTGTGGCCGGCTGGGTGTGGCGGACCGCTATCAGGACATAGCG
TTGGCTACCCGTGATATTGCTGAAGAGCTTGGCGGCGAATGGGCTGACCGCTTCCTCGTGCTTTACGGTA
TCGCCGCTCCCGATTCGCAGCGCATCGCCTTCTATCGCCTTCTTGACGAGTTCTTCTGAGCGGGACTCTG
GGGTTCGAAATGACCGACCAAGCGACGCCCAACCTGCCATCACGAGATTTCGATTCCACCGCCGCCTTCT
ATGAAAGGTTGGGCTTCGGAATCGTTTTCCGGGACGCCGGCTGGATGATCCTCCAGCGCGGGGATCTCAT
GCTGGAGTTCTTCGCCCACCCTAGGGGGAGGCTAACTGAAACACGGAAGGAGACAATACCGGAAGGAACC
CGCGCTATGACGGCAATAAAAAGACAGAATAAAACGCACGGTGTTGGGTCGTTTGTTCATAAACGCGGGG
TTCGGTCCCAGGGCTGGCACTCTGTCGATACCCCACCGAGACCCCATTGGGGCCAATACGCCCGCGTTTC
TTCCTTTTCCCCACCCCACCCCCCAAGTTCGGGTGAAGGCCCAGGGCTCGCAGCCAACGTCGGGGCGGCA
GGCCCTGCCATAGCCTCAGGTTACTCATATATACTTTAGATTGATTTAAAACTTCATTTTTAATTTAAAA
GGATCTAGGTGAAGATCCTTTTTGATAATCTCATGACCAAAATCCCTTAACGTGAGTTTTCGTTCCACTG
AGCGTCAGACCCCGTAGAAAAGATCAAAGGATCTTCTTGAGATCCTTTTTTTCTGCGCGTAATCTGCTGC
TTGCAAACAAAAAAACCACCGCTACCAGCGGTGGTTTGTTTGCCGGATCAAGAGCTACCAACTCTTTTTC
CGAAGGTAACTGGCTTCAGCAGAGCGCAGATACCAAATACTGTTCTTCTAGTGTAGCCGTAGTTAGGCCA
CCACTTCAAGAACTCTGTAGCACCGCCTACATACCTCGCTCTGCTAATCCTGTTACCAGTGGCTGCTGCC
AGTGGCGATAAGTCGTGTCTTACCGGGTTGGACTCAAGACGATAGTTACCGGATAAGGCGCAGCGGTCGG
GCTGAACGGGGGGTTCGTGCACACAGCCCAGCTTGGAGCGAACGACCTACACCGAACTGAGATACCTACA
GCGTGAGCTATGAGAAAGCGCCACGCTTCCCGAAGGGAGAAAGGCGGACAGGTATCCGGTAAGCGGCAGG
GTCGGAACAGGAGAGCGCACGAGGGAGCTTCCAGGGGGAAACGCCTGGTATCTTTATAGTCCTGTCGGGT
TTCGCCACCTCTGACTTGAGCGTCGATTTTTGTGATGCTCGTCAGGGGGGCGGAGCCTATGGAAAAACGC
CAGCAACGCGGCCTTTTTACGGTTCCTGGCCTTTTGCTGGCCTTTTGCTCACATGTTCTTTCCTGCGTTA
TCCCCTGATTCTGTGGATAACCGTATTACCGCCATGCATTAGTTATTAATAGTAATCAATTACGGGGTCA
TTAGTTCATAGCCCATATATGGAGTTCCG
Features (pLannotate 1.2.2; 18 found; start..end, strand, type, name):
      1..304     +  enhancer       CMV enhancer: human cytomegalovirus immediate early enhancer
    305..508     +  promoter       CMV promoter: human cytomegalovirus (CMV) immediate early promoter
    504..537     +  LTR            5' LTR (truncated) (fragment): truncated 5' long terminal repeat (LTR) from HIV-1
    553..571     +  promoter       T7 promoter: promoter for bacteriophage T7 RNA polymerase
    605..1322    +  CDS            EGFP (fragment): the original enhanced GFP (Yang et al., 1996) mammalian codon-optimized
   1322..1342    +  misc_feature   MCS (fragment): multiple cloning site
   1343..8470    +  CDS            CNOT1: CNOT1_HUMAN - Also known as CDC39, KIAA1007, NOT1. Experimental evidence at protein level: Swiss-Prot protein existence level 1. Scaffolding component of the CCR4-NOT complex which is one of the major cellular mRNA deadenylases and is linked to various cellular processes including bulk mRNA degradation, miRNA-mediated repression, translational repression during translational initiation and general transcription regulation. Additional complex functions may be a consequence of its influence on mRNA expression. Its scaffolding function implies its interaction with the catalytic complex module and
   8474..8495    +  misc_feature   MCS (fragment): multiple cloning site
   8507..8591    +  CDS            large T antigen (fragment): large T antigen from SV40 (simian virus 40)
   8614..8735    +  polyA_signal   SV40 poly(A) signal: SV40 polyadenylation signal
   8769..9197    -  rep_origin     f1 ori (sequence partly withheld): f1 bacteriophage origin of replication; arrow indicates direction of (+) strand synthesis
   9224..9328    +  promoter       AmpR promoter: bla
   9330..9687    +  promoter       SV40 promoter: SV40 enhancer and early promoter
   9722..10516   +  CDS            NeoR/KanR: aminoglycoside phosphotransferase from Tn5; aph(3')-II (or nptII); confers resistance to neomycin, kanamycin, and G418 (Geneticin®)
  10537..10689   +  CDS            ble (fragment): BLE_KLEPN - Experimental evidence at protein level: Swiss-Prot protein existence level 1. Binding protein with a strong affinity to the bleomycin family of antibiotics. Binds to CL990; an antimitotic-antibiotic compound. From Klebsiella pneumoniae.
  10748..10795   +  polyA_signal   HSV TK poly(A) signal: herpes simplex virus thymidine kinase polyadenylation signal (Cole and Stacy, 1985)
  11124..11712   +  rep_origin     ori: high-copy-number ColE1/pMB1/pBR322/pUC origin of replication
  11827..11886   +  enhancer       CMV enhancer (fragment): human cytomegalovirus immediate early enhancer
