[The description below was written by a language model from this plasmid's Addgene catalogue record and pLannotate feature annotations shown in this document.]
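Description:
pT7-EGFP-C1-HsNot1iso1-IKGRQtoDSYAA-shRNAres_W is an 11.9 kb mammalian expression plasmid encoding human CNOT1 (isoform 1), the scaffold subunit of the CCR4-NOT deadenylase complex, fused at its N-terminus to EGFP. The catalogue lists the backbone as unknown, but the name and feature layout match an EGFP-C1-type vector modified with a T7 promoter. The CMV immediate-early enhancer and promoter drive transcription in mammalian cells. The T7 promoter lies between the CMV promoter and the EGFP coding sequence, which would also allow transcription by T7 RNA polymerase. EGFP (recorded with a G4C change) is followed by a short multiple-cloning-site remnant, then the roughly 7.1 kb CNOT1 open reading frame and the SV40 polyadenylation signal. The short HIV-1 LTR, SV40 large T antigen and ble fragments are most likely incidental annotation matches to backbone sequence rather than functional parts.

The insert carries five substitutions, I1423D, K1426S, G1451Y, R1458A and Q1549A, relative to the cited reference transcript. Its name also marks it as shRNA-resistant, implying changes that let the transgene escape an shRNA directed against endogenous CNOT1, although the record does not describe them. This design suits complementation experiments in which the endogenous protein is knocked down and replaced by the tagged mutant. The associated publication concerns a DDX6-CNOT1 complex and W-binding pockets in CNOT9 in miRNA-mediated silencing, but the record does not state which interaction these mutations target.

The plasmid is propagated in E. coli through a high-copy ColE1/pUC origin with kanamycin selection. The NeoR/KanR gene sits behind tandem bacterial (bla) and SV40 early promoters and ends with the HSV TK polyadenylation signal, so it can also provide G418 selection in mammalian cells. An f1 origin is also present.
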