Addgene plasmid #147900: pT7-EGFP-C1-HsNot1iso1-IKGRQtoDSYAA-shRNAres_W
Purpose: Mammalian Expression of HsNot1iso1-IKGRQtoDSYAA-shRNAres
Depositing lab: Elisa Izaurralde. Depositing organization: Max Planck Institute for Developmental Biology. Publication: A DDX6-CNOT1 complex and W-binding pockets in CNOT9 reveal direct links between miRNA target recognition and silencing. Chen Y, Boland A, Kuzuoglu-Ozturk D, Bawankar P, Loh B, Chang CT, Weichenrieder O, Izaurralde E. Mol Cell. 2014 Jun 5;54(5):737-50. doi: 10.1016/j.molcel.2014.03.034. Epub 2014 Apr 24. PubMed 24768540.
Backbone
  Vector backbone: Unknown
  Vector type: Mammalian Expression
Growth in bacteria
  Bacterial resistance: Kanamycin, 50 μg/mL
  Growth temperature: 37°C
  Growth strain: DH5alpha
  Copy number: High Copy
Gene/Insert
  Gene/Insert name: HsNot1iso1-IKGRQtoDSYAA-shRNAres
  Species: H. sapiens (human)
  Mutation: NM_016284.4, I1423D, K1426S, G1451Y, R1458A, and Q1549A.
  Entrez Gene: CNOT1 (a.k.a. AD-005, CDC39, HPE12, NOT1, NOT1H, VIBOS)
  Tag / fusion protein: GFP (G4C mutation)
  Cloning method: Unknown
Terms and licenses: Academic/Nonprofit Terms; Industry Terms: Not Available to Industry
Depositor comments: Plasmids from this collection were made available to the research community and donated after the lab closed. Please note that the sequence provided by the depositing laboratory may be theoretical/predicted or based on Sanger sequencing results. There may be discrepancies between sequencing results obtained by Addgene and the depositor sequence. If an Addgene verified sequence is not available, please contact before placing your order to request that our lab fully sequence the plasmid.
How to cite: pT7-EGFP-C1-HsNot1iso1-IKGRQtoDSYAA-shRNAres_W was a gift from Elisa Izaurralde (Addgene plasmid # 147900 ; http://n2t.net/addgene:147900 ; RRID:Addgene_147900)
